>Addgene plasmid #124995 | pTa-HH5-1 | addgene full sequence | sequence record 246829 | Addgene NGS Result
CCCCAGCTTCCACGCAGAGGTAGAGAACTGACTATTGAAGTTCTCTGACCGTCGCAGGGCACCGCGCCAC
ACCATCCCCGCCATGAGACTGAGCCTACAGTTTATGCATCTATTATGCTATGTATTCCCTCAGCAGGGGA
GCCTTGTCCACCCATGCTCCCTGGAGTGGACAGGGCTCGGGTTTGCCATTCTAATTCAGTCCTAAAGAGG
AACCAAGTAAGTGCACACAATCACAGCTGAGTCACTGAAGCAGAATGTCAGAAACTGGTCTGGTTAGGGG
CCCTGCCTAGCTGATGGCTGCACCTAGCACTAGGACTTCGTGTTCGCTCTGTTTGGTGGGAAACCAAGGC
ATTTGGACTAGTCCACCGTGTTTTTTTGTTTGTTTGTTTGTTTTTTGTTTTTGTTTTTTTGTTTTTCGAG
ACAGGGTTTCTCTGTGTAGCCCTGGCTGTCCTGGAACTCACTCAGGAGACCAGGCTGGCCTCGAACTCAG
AAATCCACCTGCCTCTGTCTCCTAAGTGCTGGGATTAAAGGCATGCGCCACCACTGCCCGGCCCACCGTG
GTCTTATATAAGCCAGTTCGTATGTTTCCTAAGTTGTCAAAGGGGCAGAGAAATGCGCTGCCTTGGTTCA
GGTTTGTAGGATCGAAGGAGGTAATGTTTGCTTTGATGTTGAGCAAGCACACACTATCGTGACTCGGGAT
TCTAGACGAGGATGTTGCCCGCTCATGTGATATCATTGGAATAACTCAGCCAGGGTCAGCAAGGAGAAGG
AAGGATGCCCTAGAGTCGATAAAAATCATGTCTTGCGCCAGGCATGGTGGCGCATGCCTTTAATCCCAGC
ACTTGGGAGGCAGAGGCAGGTGGATTTCTGAGTTCAAGGCCAGTCTGGTCTACAGAGTGAGTTCCAGGAC
AGCCAGGGCTACACAGAGAAACCCTGTCTCGAAAAGCCAAAAAAAAAAAAAAAAAAAAATCGCGTCTTGC
AGTTTTGTTGACCACAGTCTTTTAGGTTTACCTTGGGTATTTCCTGCCCAGACTGACCATGAAACAGACC
AGTTGCTCCCACAACCTAAACCATGTTATTTGATCCACTTCACTCTCAAGTTCTGCCAGTCCCATCTTAC
GTCTGTCTGTGCTTCTTCCATCTGGTGTTTTCTTTTTTTTTCCTTGGTTGATAAATTTAATGTGGATGTT
TCAGAGAATGGAAGGAACTGGATGGTTTCAAAGTGGATTTCAGGAGGGCTTCAAAACTGGAATCCTGTGG
CCTCTCTTTTTGTTTTTGTTTATTTCTGTTTATTTGTTTATTTTGGAGACAGGGTTTTTCTGTGTAGCCC
TGGCTGTTCTGGAACTCACTCTGTAGACTAGGCTGGCCTTGAACTCAGAAATCAGACTGCCTCTGCCTCC
CAAGTACTGGGATTAAAGGCGTGCGCCACCACTGCCCAGCCCTGTGGACTCTGGAAGGGTGGTATGCTCA
CATTTCCAGGACAAACACACCCTAGGATATTGTAGGACACACTGGCTGGAGGAGGAATGCTTCTCAGAAA
ACCTGCCTTGAGGGGAGGTGCCTGGAGAGATTGTATCCTGCTACTACTGGCTCAAGGAATCCTACAATCA
GGGAAGCCCCTGGGGTGCCAGAGAGGAGGGAAAAAAATGTGTCTCCTCACAGGTGATACAGTGAGAAGCA
TCAGGGGGGCCATGGGATACCGTGGGGTCCTGTGGTCCTGAAAAAACTGTGACCTTGCAAAAGCTGGAAG
TCATGGAAGGAGTAACAGATGCGCGTGATAGAAGCTACTGGGGCCACAGTCACGGGCGAGGTGGGGGACC
GCTGCTGAGCGGGGGACCTGGCGGGCCCCAAGCCTATGTGAGCGCCGGCATCCTCACGCAGCAGGCTGCT
TTTATCGCAGCATGGGGGTGCATGGGTGCATCCGAGCAAGCGCGCAGGATTATGGTCCATCCTTTCGCTC
GTGCTGCCATCCCACTGCTTTGTGTCTGCCTGGGGATTTCGGTTCGCGAAGCATTAGCATACCATTATCT
CCTCAGACAACAGGGAGAGAAGGTGGGCATGCATTCCGGTCTCCGTGTGAATAATGGAAAATGGAGAGAG
ACAGGGGAAAGTTAAATGTGCCACGAAGGACACTGAAGCTTACAGACCCTGCTTTGCCTGACCCCTGCCT
GCCTGAGGACTGCCAGGAAGATATTAACAGAGGCCATAAAATTACAGCCATTACGTCTGTCTCCCATGCT
CACACAGTGCCCGGACTGTCTGTGCCTTGACTTTAGGCAATCTTGAGTTTAATTTACACACACTGAGGTG
CAGCAAACCCAGGCTTTCCAGCTGGATGCATTTTGACAGGCATCTACCCCGATGTGCCCATCATCCAGGT
TCAGATCAACCGCCCCGAATTCCAAACCCTTGTTCTCCTTTCCCATCAGTCCTTTCTCCCTAGAGACACC
TAGCATGTGAGTACCTGTTATGGGCGACCCCTTTGGCCATTTCTTAAACTTTAGTTGTATGGAGTCAGAG
TCCCTGAAACCTGACACAGTGTCTGCCCTTTAACAGGTATCCCGCTGGAAGAAGGCCTTCGTTTCTAAAC
TACCTGAGAGAATGTTGGTACAAAGAGGAGAACTGAGGCTGCGGGTTTACAGGCTACAGAGTGAAGTCAT
GGATCCTGGGCCTGCCGGGCCCCATATTCCATCTCCTGGCTTCCAACAGGGTAGTTTCTTTCTGGGTTTC
TCTTGTAGCTGGGTCTCCTAAACCTGGGCAGGCAGTGCCCCCTGCTGCCTGAAGGCCTGACCCTAGACTC
TTTGCAGGCAGAGAGGATCACACAAGTCTGGAGTCCAGTGACTGGCACAGGGCAGGACCCTGTGAAACAG
AAGCCACTTGTCATTTTATTTTCCTTTGGAAAGAGTTTTTCCGTAGGATGCAGGGATTTTCTTTATCCCG
AATAAACACGCCGAGGGAGAAAGCCTTTTGGTGGAGTACTGCTGCCCCCGTGTGGCTACCTTAAGACACT
ACAACAGAGTGGGACTCCCAAGACGAAAGTTTTTCAGGTTTCAGGTTCTGCGACTTCCTAGGACCCTGAG
AGACAGATGTCCACTAGGGTTATCTCTTGACACTTAAATTTCCTCCTGGAGTGGAAATGAGAGCGAATGG
GGCTTCTTGTGGAAGGTATCTGTTGGGGAACGAGCTTTAGCTGTGTGTGTAGGCAGCTGCCTCTTTCACA
ACCTGTCCAGCACAAGCTGGACTGGACATAGACTTTCTCCCTTGAACTAAGTATATAGACTTGTCTAATT
TGAGGGCAATAGAGGTCAGGGGAGGGGGACTTCTTGGGAGTGGAGCCGCAGTGCCTCCCCAGCCGGCTGC
TGTGAATGGGTGTTACCACCAAGACCTGCAAGCCCCACCCAATGTGCTCTCCGTGGCCTTCTTTTCTGCA
CCTGTGGTTGGGCTGCGGTGTAACGGCCCAGCCTACCTCTTCTGGGCACGTGGCCCGGAGAGATCTTATC
TCTAACTCTGTATTTTTAACTCCTCTTTCCAGAGGATGTGGCTTCTGCGGGAGAGCTTCAAAGGGGGACC
TGTTTGCCCATGTCAGCAACCTGACGTCATGGAAGTGGGAGGCTGTTCAGACCCAAACACCTGGAGGGAA
GTGGGAAACTTTTTCCATTTCCTGTTCTACTTCTGGCTATTGATTCACTATCTGACCAGCTTACCCATTT
CAGGGTGCAGCTGTCTGTGTGATTCTTGGAGGAAATCCTATGCCTTGTGTGTCTGTATGAAAGGAGACAG
CTGTGTTACCCATGTGGCTTTTACCCAAAGCAGGGCTGGCGATCCTTCAGACTGCCCCCCACCCCACCCC
ACCCCCACCCGTAGCCAGTACATGCAAGAGTTACAGTATTTGACAGGTCTCTCACACTCACCTCTGGGAA
ATATCCCTCGGGGACCCAGACTTCAATCTTGTCCAGGGCGGGGTGGGCTGGATATAGACTTCCTGCTTTG
TAAACCGGAAGCCCTTCTTCCCACATGTTGCTCGAGGAACTAGGTTTCAGTGGGTTTGTGTGGGTCACTG
GGGAAACTGAAATGGACATTAAGTGACCTTTGGCCCTGGATGCTGGTTCTCATGTAGGACCAGAGTCTTT
AGACTTTTAGAAGCCAGTGTTTCCTGGTAACTGTCCTGCAGGATTCAGTCAACAGTCATGAGGCTAATGT
GAGTCTGAACTCTTCAAGGGCGCACCACTCAAGCTCTGATTATTCTAATAGTTTTTGCCAAGCTACTCTA
TTCCTTGCAAAACCGAGACAGTGGCTCACCTGGCCTCTGTTAACGCCACCACATTCCCTCTCCAGCTCAG
GTCCCTCCCAGTGACTGTGTTGACCGTCATGGGGTCATCTGTTGGTATCTGTTGGGTGCAAGGTACTGCA
CTAGGTATGGAGGAGCTACTGGTGAGCAAGGTATTCCTCCTATCCGAAGGGTCATCTATAGTCCCTTGCC
AACATGTCACTTGGTAATAAAACAATATTAGATTTGATATAGACATGAGCTTTGGGAGTTGGATTTTATG
GTATACCCCAAACAAAAATGAGACAAAACTAAACCCTTGAAGCCTCAGGGGGCGGCCTGAGTGGTCAGAG
CACACACCTGTCCAGCCTGCCTGTTTCTGGACTGAACTGTGACTCCAGCTGCACTGGACAACGTTGCAGA
ACACTTTCCACAGTTCTAGCCTTGGAACGTGAAGGGTCCATTTTTTTTTCTGCCTTCAGAGCTGGCCTGC
AGAAAGCCCTTGAGGGAGTAAGGGCATTTATCTAGACTCTAGAGATACCCATTTTACAGCTGGCCCTGGC
AAGGAGTTTGCTGGGGTATGGGTGCCTTCTCTTTGGGAGTTGGTCCAGACTGGTCTGGGAGCAGTGGCAG
CCTTGTGACCATTGTCATGTCTTCAGGTTTCCTCAGTAGCCTCTTCCAGACTAAGCAGTGAGAGATCCAG
AGTCCGACGTGGAAGAGTCTCTGCCTGTTCCCCACACTTGTTCAGCTCCTGTGGAGATTTAGCCTCAGCT
GTGGGAGAAAGTTCTTGTTCTGATTGGATGGCGATGAAGTTGACTTTGATCTATCAGTGGCCTCCTGTCT
GCCTTGTCCAGGCCTCGCTTGAGTTGGGGCTGGAAGCTATCTATATTCACTTCACCGCTGTGGGAGGCCC
TTCAAATCCCTCCCACGTCACCTCACTCTGGTCCTCAGGTGACGTTAGGGTTCTTGTGACCTCTGGATGT
TGCTCTCTGGGGACACTGGGCTAGCATGGTTCAACCGAGGCTGGGCCTCTTTCACGTTTAGTGAGGAGGT
CTGTCTTTGATTCCTATACTACCTTCTAGGCTTCTTACTCTGTCCCATTCCCACAAGGTCCCCCTTCAGC
CTCTGCATTATGGCAGCCAGTTTTTAGGAGCCCGGCATCTCCTCAGCCACCCACGCTTTCTTTGCCTGGA
TTTTTTTTTTTTTTTTAATAGAACAAAGTGAATTACCACTTTAGGAGCAAGGAAAAAAAAAAGACAAACT
AATTTGCCCTAAGTTCTTAATGGTTGATAAAGGCTTGCTGCACTAACCTTCCCATGGGCACTTTCATCTA
ATACAGGGAAGAGAATGGTTTAATTAAAAGAAATCCCCAGTGGTAGTCTTTGGCATCGTGTCAGACACTC
GAGGAGGGGCGTGGGATTGAGGCTCTTCGCCCCTCCTCCCCTGTGTGTGAGGGTGGCCCTGTCATGGTGG
TGTTTCCTGAGGCCGTCCCCGTCACTGGTCTCAGAAGGCTTCATTGTGGGCTAGAGATGAGGCAGTTTAG
AAATGACGGGGTTCTGCGGTCACTCTAATCAGGGGTGGCCGGGAGAGGGAACATGGGTTTTTGCTGTAGT
CTCCAGTCGAAACTGACATTTCATGGCTGGTGACCCTGAAGCTCACAGGAGGGAGGGACATGCCCTCGAT
CACACTCGAAAGCTGGTCAGCCCCATCTCTATGAGAAGAAGCAGGCCTGGGAGTCACAGCTGGGAGGATT
AGCATATTTCTGGCTAGTGTGGTCATAGACACACAGTTGAACCAGGGAAAAGCTGGGTGGTGGCAGTGGG
TGGGGGTGGGGGAGTCCTGGGAACTAGTAAGTACTCCCGTTTGGTGTGAGCAGTTGGTCTCTGAAGTGTG
TTTCCATCAGAATCCCTGCCTGCCCTTGGGGAAAGGAGACTGATAGGAGAGGCTCCCTCTTTGCTGTGGG
CTGTGAAGGCAGAGACTCTCATGGCTAGGAAGAGCTGAGAATGCCTGCTGTCCTTGGCCAAGTCCCAGAC
AGTAGATTTGTAAGGCAGAACACAGGTTCAGTAGCAAGGCAGTCTGATGGGAGAGCAAGGGTGTCCCTGG
AGGGCAGGAGCCAGTGGGTGAGAACCTGGAGGACATTCCTCATCCTTGACTGGTAAACTTCAGCTACAGG
TCAGAGCCTGCCCATCAGCCCCCTGCGGTCAGCCTCTTAATGGGTGCGGCATGAGCGGGGACTCACCCCT
GTAAAAGGAGCTTCCTGGCCCTTGGTACAGCTTGCTTAGTGGAATCCGCCCCCACACCCCCCAAGACAGG
GTTTCTCTGTGTAGCCCTGGCTGACCTGGAACTCACTCTGTAGACCAGGCTGGCCTGGAACTCAGAAATC
CGCCTGCCTCTGCCTTCCAAGTGCTGGGATTAAAGGAGTGCGCCATCACGCCTGGCCGCTTAGTGGAATT
TTTAAGAGGTCATTCCAAGAGGTTGAATGGAGAGGGTTTGTTGAGGTAACTGGGCAAGTGTGATAGGCAC
ATACTTCGGTTTCTCTCTGCATGTAAATGCCCCCACCAAGACCCAGTCAAATAGGATCACAGTTTTGGTT
TTTCTGAATCACCTTTAATGATGTCATGGGCAGCAGAATAATATACAATGTGGCTCAATACACACAGTAG
CAGGAGGGTCTAGACAATGAGATAATTTCTACACCTTGATGAAAGAGTAATATGCATTTCTTTATGGATG
CTTAAAAAAGTAAACCCGCCAAAAAAAAAAAAACCCATATTTTTTACAACATTCTCCAAGAGATTTTATA
GGGGAGTCTGCCATGGGGGAGGGGTCTTCAGATCCAGGAGAAGCCCCGCCCCTGCCGTTTTTTTTTTTTG
TGAATGGTCAGCAGCAGTGAGGGAGCTGAGTGGGTGCGGCAGCAGCGCTTAGCTCTCTAGCAACCTTCCT
CACAAATCTGGGAGATCCAGGTGGGATTGTGAATCAGGGCCAACCAGACCCCAGACAGCCGGCTCCTTTT
GGCTTGAAGAGGGAGCGGAGGGGTGAGGAGGACGGAACTTGGGAGTCAGGCTCTGTCAGTCTTGCAGACC
TGGAGTGAGGAAGTGCAGAGGTCAGGCTTGGCATGGAGGACTAGGACCCCCAGGGGTGTGATGAGGATGA
ATTTCTTAGGGGCTGTGCAAGGTGACCATGGAAGCATGATGACTCTAGCCAGGTAGAGGGCTAATGAGTA
TAGCATCATTGAATATCAAGCAGAGAGAGCTTGCTAGGGAGAAGGCACACAGGAAGGGAGTGTACACTCC
AGAAGGCAGGGCCAGAGACACGTGGTACGTGTGCATCAGGGTCCGGAGTTTTCTCCTCCTCTGTTCTTTG
GCTGTGTGAGCCTTGATGTGACTTGGCCTCACTTCCATCATTTCTAAATGAGCATGACCTGAGTATCTTA
GGAGAGTCACTGCTGGACCAAGGTCGCTGAAAGGATTGTGTTCTGCAGCCCAGGTGTTTCAGGGCACTGT
TGCAACAGTGTTACAACTTGTAATGGGTAGGGGGTAGAAAAGTTCTGTGGGTCCAGTCTTAGGATTTAAA
AGCAAATTTTAAATCCCAGGGCGATTTGCGCTCAGGGTTGGGTCTTGCCCTGAATCCACACCTCTAAGCC
TTCTCCAGGCTTTCATGCCTTCTTACCTCAACTGGACCACAGCCTCAGCGTCATGAGCAGGTTAAATCCC
GCTACTTTCAGCAGGAGGATTCGGAGTCCCATAACTGACAGGTTTTGAAAGTTTAGGTTCATATCTGTAA
AGCCAAGAGGTGGTAGCCATTAACGGTATGTGCATGAGAGGGCAGTACAGCAACTCACGACACTGTGGAC
TTTCCCAAGAGCTGGTTAGGCATGCTTGGGTGTGGGTAACTTCAACTCCCAGGTTGCTTCTTTGAGCTTC
TGCACACACCCCAAGGCAAAGGTATTTGTATATCCCTCCAGGGTAAGAGCATTGTGTTTTAAGACAAAAA
CCACCAAAAGGACTTAGTCCATATAATATTCTGAGGCCCTGTACGGATGGGGGTGGGGGTATGGGTGTGG
GTCGGGGGGGGGGGTAGATGTTCAGAACTTGTCATAATGGTCTAGACCTGGGCCTCTCAGTGAAACCACA
GATGTGATGACTCAGTAACTAGTCACGTGGAATCGAGGTGGCATTGAGACAAGACCTTTGCCTGAGGCTA
TGTGAGTTCTATTTCCTTTCTAGAAAGGAATTCCCCTGAGATACAGAGAGGGCCAGTGTCCATAGAGTGA
CAAGGTTAGTTCAAGGCTGCTCTGAAGGGACTCACAAGTTCCACAGTAGCATATGAAGTGGTTTTCTTTG
GCTATTCTCACAGAGGAGCCAATACAAGAGACACCAAGGCCCGAGAGTGACTCACTGGCCTTGTGAAACT
GGAGGCACCGCTTGTTAAGTACTTAGAATGGAAAATGACGTTAACCGTGCTGGGGATTCAAGACAGACCC
TGCGAAGCTTGGGGCAGGACTGGAAATGCTGTTCCCACCCCCAGATCCACCCCCTCCCCTCCCCTGTGCA
CTAAAGGTCATTACTGGCCCCTCCCCACCCCCCAGCATCACTCAGTGTTGGTCAGACCCTTCTCTTACCT
GTTTCAAAGCTTTTCTCGGTCAACGTGGCATCACAGGGAACGTCTAAGAGGGAAAACAAAGACATTTCCT
TAGATTCTGAAGCGTGTTAACTGTCCCACCACAGGTTGTTGGTCAGGAAAATATATCACAGCTTTTCTGT
GATCCTTTGGGAGAGAGCTGGGGGCCATATTGCCTAAGGGTATCTGCTGGAGCAAAGGCCCAACACCCTG
GCTTATGGGCACTCTTTTATTCTTTCAACAACTATGGGCTGTGCAAAGTACGTGCTGTATGACATGGGCC
AAAAAGTCAAGATAGTCCCTGAACCTGGAGGTTTCAGTCTAGAGTCCCGTAAAGACAGCAAGACATATTC
ACAGTGACCAGGGCCATGTATTTTCATGTACACCTCCCCCCAATAGTGTTGATACACAAATTTGCTCCTT
TATTATCTCTTACTTAGTATAAGGTCCCATCGACCGAGATGCTCTGCCACTTCCCTTGATGCCCATTGAC
CGATCTCTGTGTGGTTCTATCTGTGAAACCTAAGTGCTGTTGGCTGCTGGAGTCCTGCCATCACCTGGTG
GGGCTTCCTTCAACTTTCTATGTTCTCTGTCTTCTGCTGGATCTACAGTCTGCCTTCTACACACCACTCA
ATCTTATGTTTATTTAGTTGTTTTGGGAGACAGGGTCTCGGGTAGTCCAGGCTGGCCTTGAACTTTCTGT
GTAGGTGATGATGACTTTGAACGTCTGCTTCTCTTGCCTCTACCTGTGATCTGACCCCCCTGTCTATGGC
TTACAATCCATTTCCTGCAGCTTCTCCTTATTCTCCGGATTCTCCTTTCTTGGCTTCTGACAGGCTCCTC
TCTGGCCCCAGGCAGGGCTGGTCCCTTCTTATCTATTAACTTGTAGTGTGATAGCATTTTCTCTGAGCCT
TTCTCTAAGCTGTTCTTGCCTTAACTCTGAGTTATTGCATATATTAATTGCAGCCTGGTGTCATTTACAT
GTCCCTCTGCTGACGGATGGTCCTCCTGGATTAGAGTGGCGTCCCCTCCTCCTCATCTGACTTCTGTACT
CACACTACTTGGCAGACATAGAAATCAGGGCAGGCGGCTGGGGGTGGGTGGGTGTGGGATGGGCAGGAAG
GGAATGGAAACTGTGCCTGGGAGAACAGAGAAGGCACTTGGCTCAAGAGAAGACAGGAAGGTGAGCCTCA
GAATTGTGAGACCAACGCTGGGCCAATGTCCTCTGTCATGTTCTCTTGTCTGCTTTGGTGACCCGTTAGG
ACTCCTTAGTGACACAGGATGTGGATTTTGCTGCCTAATGATGAGGGTGAGATGACCCAAAGCAGCTTTT
GGAAACCATAGATTTGAGCCAGGAGGAGACTTCTGGGGCACCACTCACCTGAACTGGGGTAGGTGGCGTT
GGTCTCTTTGAAGATATCTTGGCAGGTGAAGCTTGTCTGGTTGCTCCAGGCAATGGCCCCATTGCTCTTG
GAATCCATAGCTTTCATGTCCAGCACAGTTTTGTCAGTGATGAACGTTCCAGATTCCATGGTTTTCGGCA
CATTGATTTGGGAGTCAAAGTCGGTGAACAGGCAGAGGGTGCTGTCCTGAGACCGAGGATCTTTTAACTG
GTACACAGCAGGTTCTGGGTTCTGGATGTCTGTGGGCCAAGAGGACTGATGTTAGAAGATTTTTTGGGGG
TCCTAACTTAGGTCAGAACTCAGATGCCAGTGACAGGCAAGAGCGGAACTCTCTGGACTAGCCAGTCTTG
TTCACAGACTTCACATTGGAAATGACAGCCTAGGATCTAGCTGCCCATGATGGACACAGGCTTAGGGACA
GGCACAAGTCATGAGTGCCAGCCAAGATCTCTAGCTTTCAGTAGTCCCTCTCCACGGGGTCCTTTCTGGT
ATCTGGGAAAACCAGAAAGGAAGGTGGAACCACTAAACCATCTTGTCATTTTTCTACTTAACAGGATCTT
CAGAACCCCAGTGGGTCCAGTCAAACAATTTTGTTTTGGCAGGACAAAAACAAGCTCAGAAAACAGAGAC
TTAGATGTCTTCTCTAGAGTACTCTCCCCCAGGTAGGCTGGACGTTGGTGAGAAACGAAGGCGTGTGATA
TTTTAACATTAAGTTGGAAAATCTCTCACACTACCGGGCCATTTTTCTTCTCTCTTGATAAATGTTTTGA
ATAGCACTCACACCAGAGCCCTGTCTCTACAATTTACTCCGGTCAGCCTGGATTAAATCAACAGGCAGCT
GAAGTCGCAGAATTTTCACCTGTAAGAGGGACACCAGGCTGTTCTGAGAAATGACTATTTCTTCAAATAA
AAATAACCGAGTAAACCACACACCGGGCACTGAACAAACGTGCCCGGCTTTCACCATGAAAACATACCAC
TTAGCAAACCAATCACACTGTCTCTTTATTCCAGGAAAGCGGGTGCTACCTGAAGACAATTCTTTCCTTT
CTCCAAGGGATTTTGTTTTTAATGTGACTCTCTCAGACTATTTCCCCATGCCCTCCCCGGTCTGAGGAGG
CTGGCTGGAGAGATTAACACAGCGGACCACCTAGAGAGTTTCCAGCAGGGCTGTGATCCAAAGCTCCTTC
CCCTGTGGGTCTCCCACAGTTCTTAACTGATCACAGGAGCCAACCAGGGTGGCCTTGGCAATGCTGACTC
CCAGCTGGATCCTAAACCAAAGGAATCAGGCCCTGGTGCCATTGCTCAAGGATGCTGAGTTAAGACAAGA
GCTGTAGCAAGCAAGGTACTGCCTCGGAGCAGCAGAGCTGGGGGGGGGGGGTGCCGTGGTGGGACATGGA
GTTCTGGCCCCTTTCAGGCAAATATTTAAGGTCTCACCACAGAGACGTCCTGGTGTTTAGTCCCCTTCAT
GTCCAGCCCCATAGATATCTACTGCAACCCCACCTTTACCTCCTGAAAATGAGAAACAAATCCCCTTTAA
CTAGAGGTCTTCAGGGTTCCTGTCTCTCAGAGCCCTGCAGCGAGAGACATTCTATTTCTACCTGGTCAGA
AAAACACATTTTTACCACTGATGGCATCCGAGGTCACTTTAGCAAGACTGGATCAATTTCTCAGCTACAG
GTTCAGCCGCTCTGATTCCTAACTTGCCATCATAATTCAAAACATACAGAGGCGGCGCGTGTCTGAGTGT
ATAAGCGAGGTAGGTCCCCAGGGGCATTGCAGTGATGGAGAGAGTCCCTCACCACTAAATCTGTGCTCTG
TTGTTAAGTACCGGAAACCTCGGAATGAGAGTTAGTGACACAGATGTGGGTCCTACTCAGGCTTGGGTAG
CGTCAGGAAAACAGCAGGCAGGCTTGTCAGGAAAGATGGAGCAGTTATCTGCACACCAGTCCTAATGCTT
CCTTACAGTAACACCCCCTGATTGTCTTCCAAGGAGGCTGGGATGAACTCACCTAGGAGTGTGATGAAGA
CGAAGGGGGCGGGGGGGGGGGAATTCCTGACACCCCTCACCTCACATCTAGTCTTGCTTACTAAACTGGA
TTCTCAGTTTTCTTGTGGCTGGCCCTGGTCCCAATCTCTGTATTCCCTGGGACGTTCTAGTATTTTAGTA
TTTCTTATTCCCACTGTCTAAGAAGGTTCCTTTTTTTTTTTTTTCCTTGTTCTCTTAGTCTCTTTTTACT
ATCAGATCTGCCTACACAAGCCAAAAGGCCTGTGTCTTGTTTATCCCAAGATCAAATCTTCCTTCTTGTT
GCCCCTTGGTTGGAATCCTGCCTCCCTCCTCTCTCTGACTTACACAGATCTTATCAACCTGTCAAGGCTC
AACAAATCTTTTCTAGTACAGAAAGCAGCCTCAGTCTAGGGCACCTTCTCCAGGACCCTGACCTTCTGAG
GCTGTTTATCTACACCAGCAGTTGCCACCCCTTAAATAGTTTGTAGGTTGTTAAATGTACAGTAGTTCTG
AACATTTGTCTAGTTTCTATGCTGTGTGCGGACAGGTCAGACATCTATCTGTCTTGGGCTTTTTTATTCT
CAGCCTAACATTACCTAGAGTGATAGCTACTTAGAGGCATTTAAAAGTGTCCATTGAATGATTAAAGTCA
TCTTTTAATGAGTTTGACCTAGAGAAAACACAGATATTTAAGATTGATAGTGATGCCTCCCCCCTTCACA
GACCTCCGTAAAACAATTAGCAGGATACCCCAGTTAGCCTCACCCTGCCATGGGAACAGCGGACATCTCT
CTCCAGAGAGAGGGTTAATGACCGTGCCCTACCGGGTTGCAAATGGTGCCACTTGGGGTAACTCACCAGA
TATTACCGTCACTTGGGTCCCTTCCCCGAATGTTAATTTACCACTTAGTCCTCCAGTATTCACACTGCAG
GTGACACCTTTACAGAAGCCTAGGCGACCTACCTACTCCTTAGATAGAAAGAAAGTCTCTCAGGGTGGAG
AATCCCAGGCCTGAAACTGAGCCCCTTTGCTGTCTTGCATTGGAATTCTGTCTCTGCTGTAGACAGTCCT
TTCCCCTGCCTTGTTCTACTGGGAGGCTCCACATTGAAGTAAGCGAAGTGATTTCCACAAATTCAGGAGA
ATTTATGAGATCAAAACTTCCTGCTCAGAGCAGCAGTTTCTCGGATACTCTAATCGAAGGATCTAGATTA
TCAACCGCGTTATGATTGCCAAGGGTCCAGAGCAAGGACAATGTTTCTTCAGGACTTAGTGCTGGGTGGG
ATGGGTTCTTTCTAGAAACATTTGCAATCCTACAGAAGAAGATACCAGAACTCCAGCCAGTGTATCTTGG
ACAGAGAGGCAGAGGAAGTTCTTGTAAATCCTATCCTTGACTCATTCTACGTATATGGTGGATTTCTGAG
TTTGGTTTCGGCTCCAAAGATTAGTTTAGAGCTGTAGCTGAATTCCCAGTCCAGTCCAGTCCAGTCCAGT
CCAGTCCAGGTCTTTCTGACACCAGTCAGAGCCCACTGGGGTCTCAGGATATTTCCCTAAACTGTCCTGG
AGTTCTTGGTCCCTTACAACTTCTATTTACCAAGGAAGCTGTTGTTTCGCTCTCTTGACAACAGTATAAA
CCTCGTGTGGCAAGGCCATGATCAGATCATAGTACCGAGGATGCATTACACTCTCCCAATGGAGGAGTTT
TGTTTGTTGTTGTTGTGTGCAGGCAACGTCTCACATGATACCAGATGATGTGGGGAGATCACTTTGTTGT
TGAAAGTGGAAACACTGTTAAATATAGCCGGTGAATTAAACGCTATTAAATAGAGCCAGAATTCAGCACA
GGCCTATCCTCCTTCNTCCTCCTCCTCCTCCTCCTCCTCCTCCATCTCCCTCCCTCCCTATCTATCTTCA
CAAAACAGAGTACACTGGCCAGTCACGGAGCTCCACCGCGGTGGCGGCCGCATTTGATTGATTTCCCCCC
AAAGGCCCAGGCTAAGAAGAGGGTAACTTACTTGGCTTCACTGTGAGCACGGTCCCATCCCCAAAGGTTA
ATTTGCCTGTATTGGTATCATCAGTAGCACAGAAGTACACAGCGGTGTCTTCACACCGAGTAGCAGTGAT
GGACAAGGAGCTGCTCTGGCTGGAGGTGTCAAGGGTGGCTCTGAGTCTTCCATTGCGCTTCTCTCTCTCA
TTTGAACGTATTAAGATTAGCTGGGCAGGGCCTTTGCCTGACTTCTGTCTGTACCACTGTAGGGCAGTTA
TGGATGTCTTGTAACTACAATTCACCGTGACACTTTCACCCTCGTGGACGCTCAGGGCCCACGAATTTTC
TTCTGCTAGTTGACTATTCACCCTTGTCAGTTGCAGCCACAACAACAACCCCAGGAGGCTGTGCATGGTG
GCAGTGAGAAGCCCGGGAGATGTATTCAGGAAAATCTCCCTGTGGACAAGGCCTGGAGACTATTAACTGA
GAGATGCTCCTCCCTTGGCAATGACTGCTCTGTCGTCCTTTCTACTTACAACTGCACTTCTGAGAGCTGC
AAGGTATAAAGGCTAGCTGAAGTGACAGGATTTTTTTTTTTCTTTCTTGCCCTTATAGACATTCAGTCTA
TGCAACAGTGCCCCCTTGTGGTCAAAGGTGGAAAAATTAGGCCTTCTTTGGTGTTAGGTTCATTGAAGCA
ATAAAATCTGGTGAAAGTGAATCTTAAGCAGATGATCTAATTTTATGAGTTAAGTAGTACTATTTAATCT
TATGAGCTAGAAAATGCTACCGTCCTCGTTTTATAAACTAGAAAGCTTAAGAATGGAAGAAAGTGTGTGT
CACAGCAAGTGACAAGCCTGGAGTTTCTCTCATTACTATGGCCAGGAAGGCCCATCAGTAATGACTAATG
ACTATGCACATTTATCACAACAGCCTTTTACAGTGTTAGCTGTCATATATAATGAACAGGAAATCAAAAC
TTTATAGAGCTAACTAGGTTTCATAAGGTCACAGACCACCAGCTTGTCTGCTCCTCTGAAGACCCAACAG
TCTATAGGCCTCCCAGGAAATCTGCGGCACTTTTATTTTTTATTGCACATCTTATTAGTGAAGGAAAAAG
AAAGAAGTGCAAACAGTGACGCTAGCCTTGTGGAGTGAGTGGGAGAACCGCTCTGCACAGGAGGAGGAAC
GACTGATAGGGCCAACAAAGGAGGTACAATCAGTGATGGCCATGGAAGTCCTAAGTAAATTCTACTTAAG
CAGCGGTTGGGTGGGGAGGTCCTGACACATGTCCCCAAACAAAGATCTCTGGGAGGACAGAACCACTAGC
ACCAGGGTTATGGAGGAGCACAGAACCACAAACCCGAGAATCAAGGCAAAACTGTCAGCTAAAGCCTTGC
TTCTGTAGTCAGAGTCTCCTTAGGGAACAGTGACAGTCAGAGGATGCGAGCCACCGCTGCCTTTAGTTAA
AAGATGCCCTGATGGTTGCTTAGAAAGTAATAAAGAAAGAACAAAATAATTATTGAAGGACCATAAAAGC
ATCAGGCAAGCCTGTTTAGATTAGAGGACAGTCCAGCTAGACTCTAAAGATACTGATTTTTTTTTTCTCA
AAAGTGATTTTTTTTTTTGGCAGGTGATTTGGGGAAATGGAATGATTTCTTTCCCTGAATGTAGAAGCAA
CTCTTTGACCTACCAGTACCATTTGCAAATCTGTTTAGAACTCAGCCTGGCATAGCAGTACCCCATAATC
CTGCTACCAGCTTGTCTTAGTTAGGATTTCTATTGCTTCAGTGAAACATGGAGGCCAGAAAGCAAGGAGG
GGAGGGAAGAGTTAGTGTGGTCCAATCAAGGAAGGAAGACAGAACTGGAATGCAAACCGGACAGGAACCT
GGAGGCAGGAGCTGATGCAGAGTCCAAGGAGGGGCTCTACTTATTGCCTTGCTCTCCATGGCTTGATCAG
TCTCTTTCTTATAAAACCCAGATCTGCCATCCCAGGGAATGGAACGACCCACAATAGGCTGGGCCCTTCC
CCATCAATCACTAATGAAGAAAATGCCCTATAGTCTAACTGCAGCCCATTCTAGCACGGAGGAGCTTCCC
CGACCCCCGCCGTGTTGTTTGACCTCTATGGTGAATCTATTCTTGTGTTCTAATTTTAACAGCAACAATC
ATAAATTCCGAAGTATCACATAATTGAACAAGTCAGGAAATCTTTGGGCATCTGTTTTTCTCCATCAGTT
ACTCTTGCTCCCGTATCTCGGGTTGTTTTCTAAACACAAAAAGTGAAGAGCGATGGACATAAGTTAGCAA
CAAAGAAGGGGGAGGGAGGGAGGGAAGGAGGGAGTAATGGAAGGAGAGAGAAGGGTGGGAGAGAGAGAGA
AGGGGCAGAGAGGGAGAAAACAAGCTCAGACATCCTCTCTGCCGTGTGTAGTCATGCCGAGACTTATCTA
CAAGACATGCCATTACTTCCAGCCTCCACTAACCCATATAACAGGGCCTTATGTCATCAGCCTGCCAGTC
CTTCTGAGCCCTCCTACATTATTACAGCAGGGGAAGGCTGCATTTCCCCCAGACAGTTCCTACTACACCA
CGTTCAAACCAGTTTAAGCTATGAACACTAGAGGGCAGCAAAGCCAGCGTTAAGTCACAAAAGTTAGTTG
GCCATCAGGTCGGGGATCCTCTAGAGTCGACCTGCAGGCATGCAAGCTTGGCACTGGCCGTCGTTTTACA
ACGTCGTGACTGGGAAAACCCTGGCGTTACCCAACTTAATCGCCTTGCAGCACATCCCCCTTTCGCCAGC
TGGCGTAATAGCGAAGAGGCCCGCACCGATCGCCCTTCCCAACAGTTGCGCAGCCTGAATGGCGAATGGC
GATTCC
[38 nt withheld, positions 17157-17194]
C
[378 nt withheld, positions 17196-17573]
C
[91 nt withheld, positions 17575-17665]
A
[49 nt withheld, positions 17667-17715]
CCTTTGACGTTGGAGTCCACGTTCTTT
[37 nt withheld, positions 17743-17779]
ACCCTATCTCGGTCTATTCTTTTGATTTATAAGGGATTTTGCCGATTTCGGCCTATTGGTTAAAAAATGA
GCTGATTTAACAAAAATTTAACGCGAATTTTAACAAAATATTAACGCTTACAATTTAAATATTTGCTTAT
ACAATCT
[100 nt withheld, positions 17927-18026]
CTCAGGCAATGACCTGATAGCCTTTGTAG
[69 nt withheld, positions 18056-18124]
T
[44 nt withheld, positions 18126-18169]
ACCTACACATTACTCA
[44 nt withheld, positions 18186-18229]
TTGCGTTGAAATAAAGGCTTCTCCC
[83 nt withheld, positions 18255-18337]
TTCTTTGCCTTGCCTGTATGATTTATTGGATGTTGGAATCGCCTGATGCGGTATTTTCTCCTTACGCATC
TGTGCGGTATTTCACACCGCATATGGTGCACTCTCAGTACAATCTGCTCTGATGCCGCATAGTTAAGCCA
GCCCCGACACCCGCCAACACCCGCTGACGCGCCCTGACGGGCTTGTCTGCTCCCGGCATCCGCTTACAGA
CAAGCTGTGACCGTCTCCGGGAGCTGCATGTGTCAGAGGTTTTCACCGTCATCACCGAAACGCGCGAGAC
GAAAGGGCCTCGTGATACGCCTATTTTTATAGGTTAATGTCATGATAATAATGGTTTCTTAGACGTCAGG
TGGCACTTTTCGGGGAAATGTGCGCGGAACCCCTATTTGTTTATTTTTCTAAATACATTCAAATATGTAT
CCGCTCATGAGACAATAACCCTGATAAATGCTTCAATAATATTGAAAAAGGAAGAGTATGAGTATTCAAC
ATTTCCGTGTCGCCCTTATTCCCTTTTTTGCGGCATTTTGCCTTCCTGTTTTTGCTCACCCAGAAACGCT
GGTGAAAGTAAAAGATGCTGAAGATCAGTTGGGTGCACGAGTGGGTTACATCGAACTGGATCTCAACAGC
GGTAAGATCCTTGAGAGTTTTCGCCCCGAAGAACGTTTTCCAATGATGAGCACTTTTAAAGTTCTGCTAT
GTGGCGCGGTATTATCCCGTATTGACGCCGGGCAAGAGCAACTCGGTCGCCGCATACACTATTCTCAGAA
TGACTTGGTTGAGTACTCACCAGTCACAGAAAAGCATCTTACGGATGGCATGACAGTAAGAGAATTATGC
AGTGCTGCCATAACCATGAGTGATAACACTGCGGCCAACTTACTTCTGACAACGATCGGAGGACCGAAGG
AGCTAACCGCTTTTTTGCACAACATGGGGGATCATGTAACTCGCCTTGATCGTTGGGAACCGGAGCTGAA
TGAAGCCATACCAAACGACGAGCGTGACACCACGATGCCTGTAGCAATGGCAACAACGTTGCGCAAACTA
TTAACTGGCGAACTACTTACTCTAGCTTCCCGGCAACAATTAATAGACTGGATGGAGGCGGATAAAGTTG
CAGGACCACTTCTGCGCTCGGCCCTTCCGGCTGGCTGGTTTATTGCTGATAAATCTGGAGCCGGTGAGCG
TGGGTCTCGCGGTATCATTGCAGCACTGGGGCCAGATGGTAAGCCCTCCCGTATCGTAGTTATCTACACG
ACGGGGAGTCAGGCAACTATGGATGAACGAAATAGACAGATCGCTGAGATAGGTGCCTCACTGATTAAGC
ATTGGTAACTGTCAGACCAAGTTTACTCATATATACTTTAGATTGATTTAAAACTTCATTTTTAATTTAA
AAGGATCTAGGTGAAGATCCTTTTTGATAATCTCATGACCAAAATCCCTTAACGTGAGTTTTCGTTCCAC
TGAGCGTCAGACCCCGTAGAAAAGATCAAAGGATCTTCTTGAGATCCTTTTTTTCTGCGCGTAATCTGCT
GCTTGCAAACAAAAAAACCACCGCTACCAGCGGTGGTTTGTTTGCCGGATCAAGAGCTACCAACTCTTTT
TCCGAAGGTAACTGGCTTCAGCAGAGCGCAGATACCAAATACTGTTCTTCTAGTGTAGCCGTAGTTAGGC
CACCACTTCAAGAACTCTGTAGCACCGCCTACATACCTCGCTCTGCTAATCCTGTTACCAGTGGCTGCTG
CCAGTGGCGATAAGTCGTGTCTTACCGGGTTGGACTCAAGACGATAGTTACCGGATAAGGCGCAGCGGTC
GGGCTGAACGGGGGGTTCGTGCACACAGCCCAGCTTGGAGCGAACGACCTACACCGAACTGAGATACCTA
CAGCGTGAGCTATGAGAAAGCGCCACGCTTCCCGAAGGGAGAAAGGCGGACAGGTATCCGGTAAGCGGCA
GGGTCGGAACAGGAGAGCGCACGAGGGAGCTTCCAGGGGGAAACGCCTGGTATCTTTATAGTCCTGTCGG
GTTTCGCCACCTCTGACTTGAGCGTCGATTTTTGTGATGCTCGTCAGGGGGGCGGAGCCTATGGAAAAAC
GCCAGCAACGCGGCCTTTTTACGGTTCCTGGCCTTTTGCTGGCCTTTTGCTCACATGTTCTTTCCTGCGT
TATCCCCTGATTCTGTGGATAACCGTATTACCGCCTTTGAGTGAGCTGATACCGCTCGCCGCAGCCGAAC
GACCGAGCGCAGCGAGTCAGTGAGCGAGGAAGCGGAAGAGCGCCCAATACGCAAACCGCCTCTCCCCGCG
CGTTGGCCGATTCATTAATGCAGCTGGCACGACAGGTTTCCCGACTGGAAAGCGGGCAGTGAGCGCAACG
CAATTAATGTGAGTTAGCTCACTCATTAGGCACCCCAGGCTTTACACTTTATGCTTCCGGCTCGTATGTT
GTGTGGAATTGTGAGCGGATAACAATTTCACACAGGAAACAGCTATGACCATGATTACGAATTCTGCCTT
CAAAGTCAGGTGACCCCCCAACGACCCCATGCCTCACAGTTGTAAAAAGCAAACAAACCCAGATCTCTGC
TTTGGCTCTGTGGATCTGCTGTTTGACGTCTGGTCTCATGGGCAACGTCTTAGCTTTCTTTCACATTGGA
AAAGAAAAAAGGTGGAAGGAGACTCTTTAAATGTTAAGGGATGGATGAAAAACCCTAAAAACTCCTTTGC
TTGCATCTCCTGAAAATGGCCAAGAAGGGGGAGGTCTATTGCATCCCATTCTGGGCTCCAAATGCTATAT
TAGAGAAGACAACATGAGAACAATTCAGACATGGACTTACTTGGAACGACTTGGAGTTTTGTCCCAGTTC
CAAACCTCTGGTAAGTCCCAGAATTTGCACTGTAAGTGAGGTCTTTACAAAATGGCTTCTTTCCCTTCCT
GTTTCCATCAGAGTAACTCTCAACTCATACACTTCCATGAGAGAGAGAGGGTGTTTTTAACCAGTGCCTG
TAGCCACAGATCCACATGAACACACACCATCTCTTCATCTTAAAAGAGTCTATGACTGACCCAGCTTTAA
TATTTTTTTGTTGTTTTATAGACCCATATTTTATATGTGGATAGCACTTCAGAATCTGTAAAATATTTTT
ACATACATTAACTTATCCTTATATTAACTTATGAAGTATTATTAAACACTTTCTTTTTACAGATAGAGCT
GGGCCAGTGCACGAGTCAAAGCAGATTTAGGGGACCTGGATGTGTTTCAGCTGAGCTGCCCTTTCTTCAG
GATCAGCTCTGCGGGAGCTATTATTTCTAGGGTTCCTACATGACCTGTCTTGTTCACAGCCAGTTCTGCA
CCCTTATTTTAACAGTTTCCCCATACAAGGAATGCGCTTGTCTGCATGAACCATTAATTCTTTGACCACT
GTGCCTCACAAATACTGTGGCAAGTTCAGTGGGCCTTAGCATCCCTATTAAGCATCTCTTTAGTGATGTC
TTGTCCCCCAAATGAATACATTGTAAATCGTGGTCCCGTGCTGTCTGACAAAAATGCTCAACCTGCTGTG
ATCTTAGATTGATGTGATCAGCATTCAGCTCTCTTCTCTCTTGGGAGTTCTGCTAGGGATTCCCCCTTTT
TGATTACTGGAATAAAGGCTAAGCCATGGAATTAAGCCCGTGAAAGCCTCTTTACAAGGCTCAACAACAG
TGGTGCCATAGCTGTAGCTAAAGCCTGAGAGGATAGCAGCTGATATTCTCCAGTCAATTCTGAAACATAC
TGGTTTTTAAAAAGATTTGTACAATTTCACCAAGTCGACGGGATCCACGGTCCTCTGCCTCTGACAGGGT
GTGGTTTTCTTTCTGTATGCGTGCGTGCGCGTTTGTGAGTGTGTCAGAGGACATCTTGGCAGGAGTCGGT
TCTTTCCTTGTACCATGTAGGTACTAAGGTTCAAGCTTGGGTCACCAGGGCGTCACTAGGTGCCTTTGTA
TACAGAGTCATCTTGTCTTCTGATTTTGCCTTATCACTGAACTTCTGACCCACGGGGCTGGCAAGGTGGC
TCAGAGAGTAAAAACCCCTTCTGCGCAGCCCCGGTGGTCTGAGATTGACCCCCCCCGCC
Features (pLannotate 1.2.2; 21 found; start..end, strand, type, name):
   3843..3860    -  polyA_signal   PGK poly(A) signal (fragment): mouse phosphoglycerate kinase 1 polyadenylation signal
   7941..8048    -  CDS            Tcra (fragment): TCA_MOUSE - Experimental evidence at protein level: Swiss-Prot protein existence level 1. From Mus musculus (Mouse).
  10270..10527   -  CDS            Tcra (fragment): TCA_MOUSE - Experimental evidence at protein level: Swiss-Prot protein existence level 1. From Mus musculus (Mouse).
  12488..12505   -  promoter       ARG4 promoter (fragment): S. cerevisiae ARG4
  14238..14261   +  misc_feature   MCS (fragment): pBluescript multiple cloning site
  14301..14675   -  CDS            TRA (fragment): TRAR1_HUMAN - Experimental evidence at protein level: Swiss-Prot protein existence level 1. The alpha chain of TRAV27*01J42*01C*01/TRBV19*01J2S7*01C*02 alpha-beta T cell receptor (TR) clonotype that is specific for HLA- A*02:01-restricted M/matrix protein 1 immunodominant epitope GILGFVFTL of influenza A virus (IAV). Classified as a public TR clonotype, it is preferentially selected in effector memory CD8-positive T cells among multiple HLA-A*02:01 carriers and confers long-lived immunity against IAV infection. Can cross-recognize sporadically emerging IAV variants by molecular mimicry, induci
  16628..16645   -  promoter       GAP promoter (fragment): promoter for Pichia pastoris glyceraldehyde-3-phosphate dehydrogenase
  16951..16989   +  misc_feature   MCS (fragment): pUC18/19 multiple cloning site
  16992..17146   +  CDS            lacZα (fragment): LacZα fragment of β-galactosidase; lacZ fragment
  17157..17462   +  CDS            M13 gene IV (fragment) (sequence partly withheld): pIV; IV; phage assembly
  17450..17878   +  rep_origin     f1 ori (sequence partly withheld): f1 bacteriophage origin of replication; arrow indicates direction of (+) strand synthesis
  17968..18371   +  CDS            M13 gene II (fragment) (sequence partly withheld): pII; II; replication
  18379..18478   -  misc_feature   bom (fragment): basis of mobility region from pBR322
  18580..18615   -  CDS            rop (fragment): Rop protein, which maintains plasmids at low copy number; rop
  18710..18814   +  promoter       AmpR promoter: bla
  18815..19675   +  CDS            AmpR: β-lactamase; bla; confers resistance to ampicillin, carbenicillin, and related antibiotics
  19846..20434   +  rep_origin     ori: high-copy-number ColE1/pMB1/pBR322/pUC origin of replication
  20617..20709   +  CDS            lacI (fragment): lac repressor; lacI; The lac repressor binds to the lac operator to inhibit transcription in E. coli. This inhibition can be relieved by adding lactose or isopropyl-β-D-thiogalactopyranoside (IPTG).
  20722..20743   +  protein_bind   CAP binding site: CAP binding activates transcription in the presence of cAMP. E. coli catabolite activator protein
  20758..20788   +  promoter       lac promoter: promoter for the E. coli lac operon
  20792..20814   +  protein_bind   lac operator (fragment): The lac repressor binds to the lac operator to inhibit transcription in E. coli. This inhibition can be relieved by adding lactose or isopropyl-β-D-thiogalactopyranoside (IPTG). lac repressor encoded by lacI
