[The description below was written by a language model from this plasmid's Addgene catalogue record and pLannotate feature annotations shown in this document.]
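Description:
pTa-HH5-1 is a large (about 22.5 kb) mouse transgenesis plasmid built on the pTa backbone and catalogued as a mouse targeting vector. Its stated purpose is to generate transgenic mice expressing the alpha chain of the HH5-1 T cell receptor. The insert is listed as the HH5-1 TCRa transgene of mouse origin. In bacteria the plasmid is maintained with a ColE1/pMB1-type origin and selected with ampicillin through the bla gene and its own promoter. The origin is annotated as a high-copy type, but the catalogue lists the plasmid as low copy. An f1 origin with flanking M13 gene fragments, lacZα and lac promoter/operator remnants, and pUC and pBluescript polylinker fragments are carry-over from the cloning vectors used to assemble it.

The bacterial elements occupy only about the last quarter of the sequence; the rest is largely unannotated. Within it, automated annotation finds two reverse-strand fragments matching the mouse Tcra constant region, separated by more than 2 kb. This suggests that the constant region is present as genomic, exon-intron DNA rather than cDNA. A further reverse-strand match to a human TCR alpha chain probably reflects homology to the rearranged HH5-1 variable segment, which sits next to a polylinker fragment, although the record does not define this explicitly. The promoter and enhancer elements driving T cell expression are not annotated or stated. The very short hits to yeast promoters and a PGK polyadenylation signal are most likely spurious. The associated publication concerns regulatory T cells and tolerance to a gut pathobiont. The record does not name the TCR's antigen or the matching beta chain construct that would be needed for a complete receptor.
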