Addgene plasmid #124995: pTa-HH5-1
Purpose: To make transgenic mice for HH5-1 TCRa
Depositing lab: Dan Littman. Depositing organization: NYU Grossman School of Medicine. Publication: c-MAF-dependent regulatory T cells mediate immunological tolerance to a gut pathobiont. Xu M, Pokrovskii M, Ding Y, Yi R, Au C, Harrison OJ, Galan C, Belkaid Y, Bonneau R, Littman DR. Nature. 2018 Feb 15;554(7692):373-377. doi: 10.1038/nature25500. Epub 2018 Feb 7. PubMed 29414937.
Backbone
  Vector backbone: pTa
  Vector type: Mouse Targeting
Growth in bacteria
  Bacterial resistance: Ampicillin, 100 μg/mL
  Growth temperature: 37°C
  Growth strain: DH5alpha
  Copy number: Low Copy
Gene/Insert
  Gene/Insert name: HH5-1 TCRa Tg
  Species: M. musculus (mouse)
Terms and licenses: Academic/Nonprofit Terms; Industry Terms: Not Available to Industry
How to cite: pTa-HH5-1 was a gift from Dan Littman (Addgene plasmid # 124995 ; http://n2t.net/addgene:124995 ; RRID:Addgene_124995)
