>Addgene plasmid #124995 | pTa-HH5-1 | depositor partial sequence | sequence record 309734 | HH5-1 TCRa Tg insert
CCCGGGCTTCTCACTGCCACCATGCACAGCCTCCTGGGGTTGTTGTTGTGGCTGCAACTGACAAGGGTGA
ATAGTCAACTAGCAGAAGAAAATTCGTGGGCCCTGAGCGTCCACGAGGGTGAAAGTGTCACGGTGAATTG
TAGTTACAAGACATCCATAACTGCCCTACAGTGGTACAGACAGAAGTCAGGCAAAGGCCCTGCCCAGCTA
ATCTTAATACGTTCAAATGAGAGAGAGAAGCGCAATGGAAGACTCAGAGCCACCCTTGACACCTCCAGCC
AGAGCAGCTCCTTGTCCATCACTGCTACTCGGTGTGAAGACACCGCTGTGTACTTCTGTGCTACTGATGA
TACCAATACAGGCAAATTAACCTTTGGGGATGGGACCGTGCTCACAGTGAAGCCAAGTAAGTTACCCTCT
TCTTAGCCTGGGCCTTTGGGGGGAAATCAATCAAATGCGGCCGC
